Addgene plasmid #201372: H_NLS 67kDa
Purpose: Nucleocytoplasmic transport probe
Depositing lab: Pere Roca-Cusachs. Publication: Mechanical force application to the nucleus regulates nucleocytoplasmic transport. Andreu I, Granero-Moya I, Chahare NR, Clein K, Molina-Jordan M, Beedle AEM, Elosegui-Artola A, Abenza JF, Rossetti L, Trepat X, Raveh B, Roca-Cusachs P. Nat Cell Biol. 2022 Jun;24(6):896-905. doi: 10.1038/s41556-022-00927-7. Epub 2022 Jun 9. PubMed 35681009.
Backbone
  Vector backbone: pEGFP-C3
  Vector type: Mammalian Expression
Growth in bacteria
  Bacterial resistance: Kanamycin, 50 μg/mL
  Growth temperature: 37°C
  Growth strain: DH5alpha
  Copy number: High Copy
Gene/Insert
  Gene/Insert name: (NLS)SV40-EGFP-6PrA
  Species: Synthetic
  Cloning method: Ligation Independent Cloning
Terms and licenses: Academic/Nonprofit Terms; Industry Terms: Not Available to Industry
Depositor comments: Internal lab code: IG073/P533
How to cite: H_NLS 67kDa was a gift from Pere Roca-Cusachs (Addgene plasmid # 201372 ; http://n2t.net/addgene:201372 ; RRID:Addgene_201372)
