[The description below was written by a language model from this plasmid's Addgene catalogue record and pLannotate feature annotations shown in this document.]
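Description:
H_NLS 67kDa is a mammalian expression plasmid built on the pEGFP-C3 backbone that encodes a synthetic fluorescent probe for studying nucleocytoplasmic transport. It is maintained in E. coli at high copy through a ColE1/pUC-type origin and also carries an f1 origin. Selection relies on a single NeoR/KanR (Tn5 aminoglycoside phosphotransferase) gene placed behind tandem bacterial (bla-type) and SV40 early promoters and followed by an HSV TK polyadenylation signal. This gene gives kanamycin resistance in bacteria and could allow G418 selection in mammalian cells.

The payload, recorded as (NLS)SV40-EGFP-6PrA, is driven by the human CMV immediate-early enhancer and promoter. It fuses an SV40 nuclear localisation signal to EGFP, followed by six repeats of an IgG-binding unit from Staphylococcus aureus protein A. The annotation detects EGFP and a long stretch matching protein A downstream of it. The short NLS itself is not annotated, though the gap between the promoter and EGFP is consistent with an N-terminal position. The protein A repeats presumably serve as inert bulk that sets the size of the cargo, and the "67kDa" in the name probably refers to the fusion's molecular weight. The meaning of the "H" prefix is not stated in the record.

Downstream of the fusion lie fragments of a His tag, a T7-derived solubility tag and a T7 terminator, likely carried over from a bacterial expression source, though whether any of them are translated cannot be determined from the table. Only a fragment of the SV40 poly(A) signal is annotated after them. The construct is used to report nuclear import of a cargo of defined size by its fluorescence distribution between nucleus and cytoplasm, in work on how mechanical force applied to the nucleus affects transport.
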