Features (pLannotate 1.2.2; 18 found; start..end, strand, type, name):
     33..336     +  enhancer       CMV enhancer: human cytomegalovirus immediate early enhancer
    337..540     +  promoter       CMV promoter: human cytomegalovirus (CMV) immediate early promoter
    627..1340    +  CDS            EGFP: EGFP is a basic (constitutively fluorescent) green fluorescent protein published in 1996, derived from Aequorea victoria. It is reported to be a rapidly-maturing weak dimer with moderate acid sensitivity.
   1296..2207    +  CDS            spa (fragment): SPA_STAAE - Experimental evidence at protein level: Swiss-Prot protein existence level 1. Plays a role in the inhibition of the host innate and adaptive immune responses. Possesses five immunoglobulin-binding domains that capture both the fragment crystallizable region (Fc region) and the Fab region (part of Ig that identifies antigen) of immunoglobulins (By similarity). In turn, Staphylococcus aureus is protected from phagocytic killing via inhibition of Ig Fc region. In addition, the host elicited B-cell response is prevented due to a decrease of antibody-secreting cell proliferation that en
   2325..2345    +  CDS            ProtA (fragment): IgG-binding unit of Staphylococcus aureus protein A
   2421..2438    +  CDS            9xHis (fragment): 9xHis affinity tag
   2448..2497    +  CDS            SET1 (fragment): solubility-enhancement tag derived from T7 phage gene 10B
   2505..2552    +  terminator     T7 terminator: transcription terminator for bacteriophage T7 RNA polymerase
   2577..2608    +  polyA_signal   SV40 poly(A) signal (fragment): SV40 polyadenylation signal
   2642..3070    -  rep_origin     f1 ori (sequence partly withheld): f1 bacteriophage origin of replication; arrow indicates direction of (+) strand synthesis
   3097..3201    +  promoter       AmpR promoter: bla
   3203..3560    +  promoter       SV40 promoter: SV40 enhancer and early promoter
   3595..4389    +  CDS            NeoR/KanR: aminoglycoside phosphotransferase from Tn5; aph(3')-II (or nptII); confers resistance to neomycin, kanamycin, and G418 (Geneticin®)
   4410..4562    +  CDS            ble (fragment): BLE_KLEPN - Experimental evidence at protein level: Swiss-Prot protein existence level 1. Binding protein with a strong affinity to the bleomycin family of antibiotics. Binds to CL990; an antimitotic-antibiotic compound. From Klebsiella pneumoniae.
   4621..4668    +  polyA_signal   HSV TK poly(A) signal: herpes simplex virus thymidine kinase polyadenylation signal (Cole and Stacy, 1985)
   4759..4775    -  polyA_signal   bGH poly(A) signal (fragment): bovine growth hormone polyadenylation signal
   4997..5585    +  rep_origin     ori: high-copy-number ColE1/pMB1/pBR322/pUC origin of replication
   5700..5727    +  enhancer       CMV enhancer (fragment): human cytomegalovirus immediate early enhancer
>Addgene plasmid #201372 | H_NLS 67kDa | addgene full sequence | sequence record 400067 | Addgene NGS Result
TCATTAGTTCATAGCCCATATATGGAGTTCCGCGTTACATAACTTACGGTAAATGGCCCGCCTGGCTGAC
CGCCCAACGACCCCCGCCCATTGACGTCAATAATGACGTATGTTCCCATAGTAACGCCAATAGGGACTTT
CCATTGACGTCAATGGGTGGAGTATTTACGGTAAACTGCCCACTTGGCAGTACATCAAGTGTATCATATG
CCAAGTACGCCCCCTATTGACGTCAATGACGGTAAATGGCCCGCCTGGCATTATGCCCAGTACATGACCT
TATGGGACTTTCCTACTTGGCAGTACATCTACGTATTAGTCATCGCTATTACCATGGTGATGCGGTTTTG
GCAGTACATCAATGGGCGTGGATAGCGGTTTGACTCACGGGGATTTCCAAGTCTCCACCCCATTGACGTC
AATGGGAGTTTGTTTTGGCACCAAAATCAACGGGACTTTCCAAAATGTCGTAACAACTCCGCCCCATTGA
CGCAAATGGGCGGTAGGCGTGTACGGTGGGAGGTCTATATAAGCAGAGCTGGTTTAGTGAACCGTCAGAT
CCGCTAGCGCTACCGGTCGCCACCATGGGCCCAAAAAAGAAAAGAAAAGTTGGAGGCGGGGGCAGCGTGA
GCAAGGGCGAGGAGCTGTTCACCGGGGTGGTGCCCATCCTGGTCGAGCTGGACGGCGACGTAAACGGCCA
CAAGTTCAGCGTGTCCGGCGAGGGCGAGGGCGATGCCACCTACGGCAAGCTGACCCTGAAGTTCATCTGC
ACCACCGGCAAGCTGCCCGTGCCCTGGCCCACCCTCGTGACCACCCTGACCTACGGCGTGCAGTGCTTCA
GCCGCTACCCCGACCACATGAAGCAGCACGACTTCTTCAAGTCCGCCATGCCCGAAGGCTACGTCCAGGA
GCGCACCATCTTCTTCAAGGACGACGGCAACTACAAGACCCGCGCCGAGGTGAAGTTCGAGGGCGACACC
CTGGTGAACCGCATCGAGCTGAAGGGCATCGACTTCAAGGAGGACGGCAACATCCTGGGGCACAAGCTGG
AGTACAACTACAACAGCCACAACGTCTATATCATGGCCGACAAGCAGAAGAACGGCATCAAGGTGAACTT
CAAGATCCGCCACAACATCGAGGACGGCAGCGTGCAGCTCGCCGACCACTACCAGCAGAACACCCCCATC
GGCGACGGCCCCGTGCTGCTGCCCGACAACCACTACCTGAGCACCCAGTCCGCCCTGAGCAAAGACCCCA
ACGAGAAGCGCGATCACATGGTCCTGCTGGAGTTCGTGACCGCCGCCGGGATCACTCTCGGCATGGACGA
GCTGTACAAGAAGCTTGCACAGCAAAACGCTTTCTATCAAGTACTAAACATGCCAAACTTGAATGCAGAT
CAACGTAACGGTTTCATCCAAAGTTTGAAGGATGATCCTAGTCAATCTGCCAACGTGTTGGGTGAAGCTC
AAAAGTTGAATGACAGTCAAGCACCAAAGGCAGATGCTCAGCAAAATAACTTTAACAAAGATCAGCAATC
TGCATTCTACGAGATTCTTAATATGCCTAATTTAAATGAGGCGCAACGTAATGGTTTTATTCAAAGCCTT
AAGGATGATCCATCTCAATCCACAAACGTCCTGGGAGAAGCAAAGAAACTAAATGAATCACAAGCCCCTA
AGGCAGATAACAACTTTAATAAAGAACAACAAAACGCATTCTATGAAATCCTAAACATGCCTAATCTGAA
CGAGGAACAAAGGAATGGCTTTATACAATCCTTAAAGGATGACCCTTCCCAGTCTGCTAATTTATTATCA
GAGGCTAAGAAGTTAAACGAATCTCAGGCTCCAAAGGCCGACAATAAGACGCGTTTTAACAAGGAGCAAC
AGAACGCTTTTTATGAAATCTTGCATTTACCCAACTTGAACGAAGAGCAAAGAAATGGTTTTATACAATC
TTTAAAGGATGATCCATCACAAAGTGCTAACCTTTTAGCTGAAGCTAAAAAATTAAATGATGCACAAGCT
CCAAAGGCAGATAACAAAGTCGACTTTAATAAGGCACAGCAAAACGCTTTCTATCAAGTCTTAAACATGC
CAAATCTGAATGCTGATCAAAGAAACGGTTTCATCCAATCTTTGAAAGACGATCCTAGCCAGTCCGCAAA
TGTACTTGGAGAAGCGCAAAAACTGAACGATAGCCAAGCTCCTAAAGCAGATGCACAACAAAACAATTTT
AATAAAGATCAACAATCAGCTTTCTACGAAATTCTAAACATGCCAAACCTGAATGAAGCACAAAGAAACG
GGTTTATCCAATCCTTAAAAGATGACCCAAGCCAATCTACGAATGTTTTGGGAGAAGCTAAGAAACTTAA
TGAATCTCAAGCACCAAAGGCCGACAACAATTAACTCGAGCACCACCACCACCACCACTGAGATCCGGCT
GCTAACAAAGCCCGAAAGGAAGCTGAGTTGGCTGCTGCCACCGCTGAGCAATAACTAGCATAACCCCTTG
GGGCCTCTAAACGGGTCTTGAGGGGTTTTTTGCTGAAAGGAGGAACTATATCCGGATGTGGTTTGTCCAA
ACTCATCAATGTATCTTAACGCGTAAATTGTAAGCGTTAATATTTTGTTAAAATTCGCGTTAAATTTTTG
TTAAATCAGCTCATTTTTTAACCAATAGGCCGAAATCGGCAAAATCCCTTATAAATCAAAAGAATAGACC
GAGATAGGGT
[37 nt withheld, positions 2741-2777]
AAAGAACGTGGACTCCAACGTCAAAGG
[49 nt withheld, positions 2805-2853]
T
[91 nt withheld, positions 2855-2945]
G
[124 nt withheld, positions 2947-3070]
CAGGTGGCACTTTTCGGGGAAATGTGCGCGGAACCCCTATTTGTTTATTTTTCTAAATACATTCAAATAT
GTATCCGCTCATGAGACAATAACCCTGATAAATGCTTCAATAATATTGAAAAAGGAAGAGTCCTGAGGCG
GAAAGAACCAGCTGTGGAATGTGTGTCAGTTAGGGTGTGGAAAGTCCCCAGGCTCCCCAGCAGGCAGAAG
TATGCAAAGCATGCATCTCAATTAGTCAGCAACCAGGTGTGGAAAGTCCCCAGGCTCCCCAGCAGGCAGA
AGTATGCAAAGCATGCATCTCAATTAGTCAGCAACCATAGTCCCGCCCCTAACTCCGCCCATCCCGCCCC
TAACTCCGCCCAGTTCCGCCCATTCTCCGCCCCATGGCTGACTAATTTTTTTTATTTATGCAGAGGCCGA
GGCCGCCTCGGCCTCTGAGCTATTCCAGAAGTAGTGAGGAGGCTTTTTTGGAGGCCTAGGCTTTTGCAAA
GATCGATCAAGAGACAGGATGAGGATCGTTTCGCATGATTGAACAAGATGGATTGCACGCAGGTTCTCCG
GCCGCTTGGGTGGAGAGGCTATTCGGCTATGACTGGGCACAACAGACAATCGGCTGCTCTGATGCCGCCG
TGTTCCGGCTGTCAGCGCAGGGGCGCCCGGTTCTTTTTGTCAAGACCGACCTGTCCGGTGCCCTGAATGA
ACTGCAAGACGAGGCAGCGCGGCTATCGTGGCTGGCCACGACGGGCGTTCCTTGCGCAGCTGTGCTCGAC
GTTGTCACTGAAGCGGGAAGGGACTGGCTGCTATTGGGCGAAGTGCCGGGGCAGGATCTCCTGTCATCTC
ACCTTGCTCCTGCCGAGAAAGTATCCATCATGGCTGATGCAATGCGGCGGCTGCATACGCTTGATCCGGC
TACCTGCCCATTCGACCACCAAGCGAAACATCGCATCGAGCGAGCACGTACTCGGATGGAAGCCGGTCTT
GTCGATCAGGATGATCTGGACGAAGAGCATCAGGGGCTCGCGCCAGCCGAACTGTTCGCCAGGCTCAAGG
CGAGCATGCCCGACGGCGAGGATCTCGTCGTGACCCATGGCGATGCCTGCTTGCCGAATATCATGGTGGA
AAATGGCCGCTTTTCTGGATTCATCGACTGTGGCCGGCTGGGTGTGGCGGACCGCTATCAGGACATAGCG
TTGGCTACCCGTGATATTGCTGAAGAGCTTGGCGGCGAATGGGCTGACCGCTTCCTCGTGCTTTACGGTA
TCGCCGCTCCCGATTCGCAGCGCATCGCCTTCTATCGCCTTCTTGACGAGTTCTTCTGAGCGGGACTCTG
GGGTTCGAAATGACCGACCAAGCGACGCCCAACCTGCCATCACGAGATTTCGATTCCACCGCCGCCTTCT
ATGAAAGGTTGGGCTTCGGAATCGTTTTCCGGGACGCCGGCTGGATGATCCTCCAGCGCGGGGATCTCAT
GCTGGAGTTCTTCGCCCACCCTAGGGGGAGGCTAACTGAAACACGGAAGGAGACAATACCGGAAGGAACC
CGCGCTATGACGGCAATAAAAAGACAGAATAAAACGCACGGTGTTGGGTCGTTTGTTCATAAACGCGGGG
TTCGGTCCCAGGGCTGGCACTCTGTCGATACCCCACCGAGACCCCATTGGGGCCAATACGCCCGCGTTTC
TTCCTTTTCCCCACCCCACCCCCCAAGTTCGGGTGAAGGCCCAGGGCTCGCAGCCAACGTCGGGGCGGCA
GGCCCTGCCATAGCCTCAGGTTACTCATATATACTTTAGATTGATTTAAAACTTCATTTTTAATTTAAAA
GGATCTAGGTGAAGATCCTTTTTGATAATCTCATGACCAAAATCCCTTAACGTGAGTTTTCGTTCCACTG
AGCGTCAGACCCCGTAGAAAAGATCAAAGGATCTTCTTGAGATCCTTTTTTTCTGCGCGTAATCTGCTGC
TTGCAAACAAAAAAACCACCGCTACCAGCGGTGGTTTGTTTGCCGGATCAAGAGCTACCAACTCTTTTTC
CGAAGGTAACTGGCTTCAGCAGAGCGCAGATACCAAATACTGTTCTTCTAGTGTAGCCGTAGTTAGGCCA
CCACTTCAAGAACTCTGTAGCACCGCCTACATACCTCGCTCTGCTAATCCTGTTACCAGTGGCTGCTGCC
AGTGGCGATAAGTCGTGTCTTACCGGGTTGGACTCAAGACGATAGTTACCGGATAAGGCGCAGCGGTCGG
GCTGAACGGGGGGTTCGTGCACACAGCCCAGCTTGGAGCGAACGACCTACACCGAACTGAGATACCTACA
GCGTGAGCTATGAGAAAGCGCCACGCTTCCCGAAGGGAGAAAGGCGGACAGGTATCCGGTAAGCGGCAGG
GTCGGAACAGGAGAGCGCACGAGGGAGCTTCCAGGGGGAAACGCCTGGTATCTTTATAGTCCTGTCGGGT
TTCGCCACCTCTGACTTGAGCGTCGATTTTTGTGATGCTCGTCAGGGGGGCGGAGCCTATGGAAAAACGC
CAGCAACGCGGCCTTTTTACGGTTCCTGGCCTTTTGCTGGCCTTTTGCTCACATGTTCTTTCCTGCGTTA
TCCCCTGATTCTGTGGATAACCGTATTACCGCCATGCATTAGTTATTAATAGTAATCAATTACGGGG
